>Addgene plasmid #162926 | C413-E34: attB4-mCMVp>-attB1r | addgene full sequence | sequence record 333336 | Addgene NGS Result
TACCGCTAGCCAGGAAGAGTTTGTAGAAACGCAAAAAGGCCATCCGTCAGGATGGCCTTCTGCTTAGTTT
GATGCCTGGCAGTTTATGGCGGGCGTCCTGCCCGCCACCCTCCGGGCCGTTGCTTCACAACGTTCAAATC
CGCTCCCGGCGGATTTGTCCTACTCAGGAGAGCGTTCACCGACAAACAACAGATAAAACGAAAGGCCCAG
TCTTCCGACTGAGCCTTTCGTTTTATTTGATGCCTGGCAGTTCCCTACTCTCGCGTTAACGCTAGCATGG
ATGTTTTCCCAGTCACGACGTTGTAAAACGACGGCCAGTCTTAAAATTCGAGCTCGGTCCGATCGGGCCC
GCGTTAACGCTACCATGGAGCTCCAAATAATGATTTTATTTTGACTGATAGTGACCTGTTCGTTGCAACA
AATTGATAAGCAATGCTTTTTTATAATGCCAACTTTGTATAGAAAAGTTGGCTAGGCGTGTACGGTGGGA
GGCCTATATAAGCAGAGCTCGTTTAGTGAACCGTCAGATCGCCTGGAGACGCCATCCACGCTGTTTTGAC
CTCCATAGAAGACACCGGGACCGATCCAGCACAACTTTGTACAAAAAAGTTGAACGAGAAACGTAAAATG
ATATAAATATCAATATATTAAATTAGATTTTGCATAAAAAACAGACTACATAATACTGTAAAACACAACA
TATGCAGTCACTATGAACCAACTACTTAGATGGTATTAGTGACCTGTAGAATTCGAGCTCTAGAGCTGCA
GGGCGGCCGCGATATCCCCTATAGTGAGTCGTATTACATGGTCATAGCTGTTTCCTGGCAGCTCTGGCCC
GTGTCTCAAAATCTCTGATGTTACATTGCACAAGATCGGTACCCGGGGATCCTCTAGACCAGCCAGGACA
GAAATGCCTCGACTTCGCTGCTACCCAAGGTTGCCGGGTGACGCACACCGTGGAAACGGATGAAGGCACG
AACCCAGTGGACATAAGCCTGTTCGGTTCGTAAGCTGTAATGCAAGTAGCGTATGCGCTCACGCAACTGG
TCCAGAACCTTGACCGAACGCAGCGGTGGTAACGGCGCAGTGGCGGTTTTCATGGCTTGTTATGACTGTT
TTTTTGGGGTACAGTCTATGCCTCGGGCATCCAAGCAGCAAGCGCGTTACGCCGTGGGTCGATGTTTGAT
GTTATGGAGCAGCAACGATGTTACGCAGCAGGGCAGTCGCCCTAAAACAAAGTTAAACATTATGAGGGAA
GCGGTGATCGCCGAAGTATCGACTCAACTATCAGAGGTAGTTGGCGTCATCGAGCGCCATCTCGAACCGA
CGTTGCTGGCCGTACATTTGTACGGCTCCGCAGTGGATGGCGGCCTGAAGCCACACAGTGATATTGATTT
GCTGGTTACGGTGACCGTAAGGCTTGATGAAACAACGCGGCGAGCTTTGATCAACGACCTTTTGGAAACT
TCGGCTTCCCCTGGAGAGAGCGAGATTCTCCGCGCTGTAGAAGTCACCATTGTTGTGCACGACGACATCA
TTCCGTGGCGTTATCCAGCTAAGCGCGAACTGCAATTTGGAGAATGGCAGCGCAATGACATTCTTGCAGG
TATCTTCGAGCCAGCCACGATCGACATTGATCTGGCTATCTTGCTGACAAAAGCAAGAGAACATAGCGTT
GCCTTGGTAGGTCCAGCGGCGGAGGAACTCTTTGATCCGGTTCCTGAACAGGATCTATTTGAGGCGCTAA
ATGAAACCTTAACGCTATGGAACTCGCCGCCCGACTGGGCTGGCGATGAGCGAAATGTAGTGCTTACGTT
GTCCCGCATTTGGTACAGCGCAGTAACCGGCAAAATCGCGCCGAAGGATGTCGCTGCCGACTGGGCAATG
GAGCGCCTGCCGGCCCAGTATCAGCCCGTCATACTTGAAGCTAGACAGGCTTATCTTGGACAAGAAGAAG
ATCGCTTGGCCTCGCGCGCAGATCAGTTGGAAGAATTTGTCCACTACGTGAAAGGCGAGATCACCAAGGT
AGTCGGCAAATAACCCTCGAGCCACCCATGACCAAAATCCCTTAACGTGAGTTACGCGTCGTTCCACTGA
GCGTCAGACCCCGTAGAAAAGATCAAAGGATCTTCTTGAGATCCTTTTTTTCTGCGCGTAATCTGCTGCT
TGCAAACAAAAAAACCACCGCTACCAGCGGTGGTTTGTTTGCCGGATCAAGAGCTACCAACTCTTTTTCC
GAAGGTAACTGGCTTCAGCAGAGCGCAGATACCAAATACTGTTCTTCTAGTGTAGCCGTAGTTAGGCCAC
CACTTCAAGAACTCTGTAGCACCGCCTACATACCTCGCTCTGCTAATCCTGTTACCAGTGGCTGCTGCCA
GTGGCGATAAGTCGTGTCTTACCGGGTTGGACTCAAGACGATAGTTACCGGATAAGGCGCAGCGGTCGGG
CTGAACGGGGGGTTCGTGCACACAGCCCAGCTTGGAGCGAACGACCTACACCGAACTGAGATACCTACAG
CGTGAGCTATGAGAAAGCGCCACGCTTCCCGAAGGGAGAAAGGCGGACAGGTATCCGGTAAGCGGCAGGG
TCGGAACAGGAGAGCGCACGAGGGAGCTTCCAGGGGGAAACGCCTGGTATCTTTATAGTCCTGTCGGGTT
TCGCCACCTCTGACTTGAGCGTCGATTTTTGTGATGCTCGTCAGGGGGGCGGAGCCTATGGAAAAACGCC
AGCAACGCGGCCTTTTTACGGTTCCTGGCCTTTTGCTGGCCTTTTGCTCACATGTTCTTTCCTGCGTTAT
CCCCTGATTCTGTGGATAACCGTATTACCGCCTTTGAGTGAGCTGATACCGCTCGCCGCAGCCGAACGAC
CGAGCGCAGCGAGTCAGTGAGCGAGGAAGCGGAAGAGCGCCCAATACGCAAACCGCCTCTCCCCGCGCGT
TGGCCGATTCATTAATGCAGCTGGCACGACAGGTTTCCCGACTGGAAAGCGGGCAGTGAGCGCAACGCAA
TTAATACGCG
Features (pLannotate 1.2.2; 14 found; start..end, strand, type, name):
     34..61      -  terminator     rrnB T2 terminator: transcription terminator T2 from the E. coli rrnB gene
    193..236     +  terminator     rrnB T1 terminator: Escherichia coli rrnB; transcription terminator T1 from the E. coli rrnB gene
    283..319     -  CDS            lacZα (fragment): LacZα fragment of β-galactosidase; lacZ fragment
    374..459     +  protein_bind   attL1 (fragment): mutant version of attL; recombination site for the Gateway® LR reaction LR Clonase™
    450..470     +  protein_bind   attB4: mutant version of attB; core recombination site for the Gateway® BP reaction BP Clonase™
    473..509     +  promoter       minimal CMV promoter (fragment): human cytomegalovirus (CMV) immediate early promoter
    591..715     +  protein_bind   attR1: mutant version of attR; recombination site for the Gateway® LR reaction LR Clonase™
    788..806     -  promoter       T7 promoter: promoter for bacteriophage T7 RNA polymerase
    876..898     +  misc_feature   MCS (fragment): pUC18/19 multiple cloning site
    990..1013    +  promoter       Pc promoter (fragment): intI1 (promoter lies within the coding sequence); class 1 integron promoter
   1189..1245    +  CDS            GmR (fragment): gentamycin acetyltransferase; aacC1; confers resistance to gentamycin
   1252..2043    +  CDS            SmR: aminoglycoside adenylyltransferase (Murphy, 1985); aadA; confers resistance to spectinomycin and streptomycin
   2136..2724    +  rep_origin     ori: high-copy-number ColE1/pMB1/pBR322/pUC origin of replication
   2907..2999    +  CDS            lacI (fragment): lac repressor; lacI; The lac repressor binds to the lac operator to inhibit transcription in E. coli. This inhibition can be relieved by adding lactose or isopropyl-β-D-thiogalactopyranoside (IPTG).
