[The description below was written by a language model from this plasmid's Addgene catalogue record and pLannotate feature annotations shown in this document.]
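Description:
C413-E34: attB4-mCMVp>-attB1r is a small (about 3.0 kb) Gateway entry clone built on the pDonr233 donor backbone and catalogued as a synthetic-biology part. It is not itself an expression vector. It is a modular promoter element intended for multisite Gateway assembly of mammalian expression constructs. It is propagated in E. coli from a high-copy ColE1/pUC-type origin and selected with spectinomycin through an aadA (SmR) aminoglycoside adenylyltransferase gene. This gene lies downstream of a class 1 integron Pc promoter fragment and a remnant of a gentamicin resistance gene. The rrnB T1 and T2 terminators upstream of the cloning site insulate the insert from read-through transcription. Short lacZα, lacI and MCS fragments and a T7 promoter are backbone remnants.

The payload is a minimal CMV immediate-early promoter, which alone gives only low basal transcription and is normally paired with upstream enhancer or response elements. The annotation detects only a short fragment matching the human CMV minimal promoter, whereas the catalogue lists the insert species as mouse; the record does not resolve this difference. The insert is flanked by an attL-type site containing the attB4 core on one side and an attR1 site on the other. This is the arrangement expected after BP recombination of an attB4/attB1r-flanked fragment. In an LR reaction these sites place the promoter in a fixed orientation immediately upstream of an attL1-flanked gene entry clone within a destination vector. This supports combinatorial assembly of promoter, gene and tag combinations into clone libraries.
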