Addgene plasmid #162926: C413-E34: attB4-mCMVp>-attB1r
Purpose: Gateway attB4/attB1r entry clone for mammalian expression using the minimal CMV promoter
Depositing lab: Dominic Esposito. Depositing organization: National Cancer Institute (NCI). Publication: Combinatorial assembly of clone libraries using site-specific recombination. Wall VE, Garvey LA, Mehalko JL, Procter LV, Esposito D. Methods Mol Biol. 2014;1116:193-208. doi: 10.1007/978-1-62703-764-8_14. PubMed 24395366.
Backbone
  Vector backbone: pDonr233
  Vector type: Synthetic Biology
Growth in bacteria
  Bacterial resistance: Spectinomycin, 50 μg/mL
  Growth temperature: 37°C
  Growth strain: DH5alpha
  Copy number: High Copy
Gene/Insert
  Gene/Insert name: minimal CMV IE1 promoter
  Species: M. musculus (mouse)
  Cloning method: Gateway Cloning
Terms and licenses: Academic/Nonprofit Terms; Industry Terms: Not Available to Industry
How to cite: C413-E34: attB4-mCMVp>-attB1r was a gift from Dominic Esposito (Addgene plasmid # 162926 ; http://n2t.net/addgene:162926 ; RRID:Addgene_162926)
